>Addgene plasmid #51509 | AAV phSyn1(S)-FLEX-tdTomato-T2A-SypEGFP-WPRE | addgene full sequence | sequence record 425635 | Addgene NGS Result
ATCTTGGTAGTGCCCCCTTTAACGCAGGAGGGTGCATCAAAGTACACTTGGTGCAGCCTGAATGGGTACT
CAAATTCGACTTCGATGTTGAGGGCACTCTCCGTCTTGTTGGCACACTCCACGCTCAGCCGAAGCTCTCC
GGTGTAGCTGCCGCACGTAGCAAAGGCGAAGATGGCAAAGACCCACTGCAGCACCTTCACGAAGCCAAGG
GGCTCCTTGACCACCCGGAACTGACCCCCAGCCACCAGCTGATTCACCACGTCCATTCTAGATGAGCCTG
GGGCAGGGCCGGGATTCTCTTCCACGTCTCCGCATGTCAGAAGACTTCCTCTGCCCTCACTAGTCTTGTA
CAGCTCGTCCATGCCGTACAGAAACAGATGGTGCCTCCCCTCGCTCCGCTCATACTGCTCCACAATGGTG
TAGTCTTCGTTATGGCTAGTAATATCCAGCTTTGTGTCGACGTAATAGTAGCCAGGCAGCTGCACGGGTT
TCTTGGCCATGTAGATGGTTTTGAATTCGACCAGATAATGCCCTCCATCTTTCAGCTTCAGTGCCTGGTG
GATCTCTCCCTTCAGCACGCCGTCTCTGGGGTACAGCCTTTCTGTTGAAGCCTCCCAGCCCATTGTCTTC
TTCTGCATGACTGGGCCATCAGGGGGAAAATTGGTGCCGCGCATTTTCACCTTATAGATCAGAGTGCCGT
CCTGCAGAGAGCTGTCCTGGGTGACAGTCACCAGGCCCCCGTCTTCGAAGTTCATCACTCTTTCCCACTT
AAACCCCTCTGGGAAGCTCAGTTTCTTGTAATCTGGAATGTCAGCAGGGTGTTTCACGTAGGCTTTACTT
CCATACATAAACTGAGGAGACAGGATGTCCCATGCGAATGGCAGAGGGCCGCCCTTTGTCACTTTCAGCT
TTGCTGTCTGGGTGCCCTCATAGGGCCTCCCTTCCCCCTCTCCTTCAATCTCAAACTCGTGCCCGTTCAT
GCTGCCCTCCATCCTGACTTTAAACCTCATAAACTCCTTAATCACGGCCATGTTGTTGTCCTCGGAGGAG
GCGGTGCCGGAGCTGCCGCTGCCGGTGCTGCCGGTACCATGCCCCAGGAACAGGTGGTGGCGGCCCTCGG
AGCGCTCGTACTGTTCCACGATGGTGTAGTCCTCGTTGTGGGAGGTGATGTCCAGCTTGGTGTCCACGTA
GTAGTAGCCGGGCAGTTGCACGGGCTTCTTGGCCATGTAGATGGTCTTGAACTCCACCAGGTAGTGGCCG
CCGTCCTTCAGCTTCAGGGCCTGGTGGATCTCGCCCTTCAGCACGCCGTCGCGGGGGTACAGGCGCTCGG
TGGAGGCCTCCCAGCCCATGGTCTTCTTCTGCATTACGGGGCCGTCGGGGGGGAAGTTGGTGCCGCGCAT
CTTCACCTTGTAGATCAGCGTGCCGTCCTGCAGGGAGGAGTCCTGGGTCACGGTCACCAGACCGCCGTCC
TCGAAGTTCATCACGCGCTCCCACTTGAAGCCCTCGGGGAAGGACAGCTTCTTGTAATCGGGGATGTCGG
CGGGGTGCTTCACGTACGCCTTGGAGCCGTACATGAACTGGGGGGACAGGATGTCCCAGGCGAAGGGCAG
GGGGCCGCCCTTGGTCACCTTCAGCTTGGCGGTCTGGGTGCCCTCGTAGGGGCGGCCCTCGCCCTCGCCC
TCGATCTCGAACTCGTGGCCGTTCATGGAGCCCTCCATGCGCACCTTGAAGCGCATGAACTCTTTGATGA
CCTCCTCGCCCTTGCTCACCATACTAGTGGCGCGCCAACCTGGCCGGCCTTGATAACTTCGTATAATGTA
TGCTATACGAAGTTATCCGAATCGCAATAACTTCGTATAAAGTATCCTATACGAAGTTATCGAAGATCAT
CAAGCTTATCGATAATCAACCTCTGGATTACAAAATTTGTGAAAGATTGACTGGTATTCTTAACTATGTT
GCTCCTTTTACGCTATGTGGATACGCTGCTTTAATGCCTTTGTATCATGCTATTGCTTCCCGTATGGCTT
TCATTTTCTCCTCCTTGTATAAATCCTGGTTGCTGTCTCTTTATGAGGAGTTGTGGCCCGTTGTCAGGCA
ACGTGGCGTGGTGTGCACTGTGTTTGCTGACGCAACCCCCACTGGTTGGGGCATTGCCACCACCTGTCAG
CTCCTTTCCGGGACTTTCGCTTTCCCCCTCCCTATTGCCACGGCGGAACTCATCGCCGCCTGCCTTGCCC
GCTGCTGGACAGGGGCTCGGCTGTTGGGCACTGACAATTCCGTGGTGTTGTCGGGGAAATCATCGTCCTT
TCCTTGGCTGCTCGCCTATGTTGCCACCTGGATTCTGCGCGGGACGTCCTTCTGCTACGTCCCTTCGGCC
CTCAATCCAGCGGACCTTCCTTCCCGCGGCCTGCTGCCGGCTCTGCGGCCTCTTCCGCGTCTTCGCCTTC
GCCCTCAGACGAGTCGGATCTCCCTTTGGGCCGCCTCCCCGCATCGATACCGAGCGCTGCTCGAGAGATC
GATCTGCCTCGACTGTGCCTTCTAGTTGCCAGCCATCTGTTGTTTGCCCCTCCCCCGTGCCTTCCTTGAC
CCTGGAAGGTGCCACTCCCACTGTCCTTTCCTAATAAAATGAGGAAATTGCATCGCATTGTCTGAGTAGG
TGTCATTCTATTCTGGGGGGTGGGGTGGGGCAGGACAGCAAGGGGGAGGATTGGGAAGACAATAGCAGGC
ATGCTGGGGACACGTGCGGACCGAGCGGCCGCAGGAACCCCTAGTGATGGAGTTGGCCACTCCCTCTCTG
CGCGCTCGCTCGCTCACTGAGGCCGGGCGACCAAAGGTCGCCCGACGCCCGGGCTTTGCCCGGGCGGCCT
CAGTGAGCGAGCGAGCGCGCAGCTGCCTGCAGGGGCGCCTGATGCGGTATTTTCTCCTTACGCATCTGTG
CGGTATTTCACACCGCATA
[95 nt withheld, positions 2960-3054]
T
[46 nt withheld, positions 3056-3101]
C
[141 nt withheld, positions 3103-3243]
CCTTTGACGTTGGAGTCCACGTTCTTT
[37 nt withheld, positions 3271-3307]
ACTCTATCTCGGGCTATTCTTTTGATTTATAAGGGATTTTGCCGATTTCGGTCTATTGGTTAAAAAATGA
GCTGATTTAACAAAAATTTAACGCGAATTTTAACAAAATATTAACGTTTACAATTTTATGGTGCACTCTC
AGTACAATCTGCTCTGATGCCGCATAGTTAAGCCAGCCCCGACACCCGCCAACACCCGCTGACGCGCCCT
GACGGGCTTGTCTGCTCCCGGCATCCGCTTACAGACAAGCTGTGACCGTCTCCGGGAGCTGCATGTGTCA
GAGGTTTTCACCGTCATCACCGAAACGCGCGAGACGAAAGGGCCTCGTGATACGCCTATTTTTATAGGTT
AATGTCATGATAATAATGGTTTCTTAGACGTCAGGTGGCACTTTTCGGGGAAATGTGCGCGGAACCCCTA
TTTGTTTATTTTTCTAAATACATTCAAATATGTATCCGCTCATGAGACAATAACCCTGATAAATGCTTCA
ATAATATTGAAAAAGGAAGAGTATGAGTATTCAACATTTCCGTGTCGCCCTTATTCCCTTTTTTGCGGCA
TTTTGCCTTCCTGTTTTTGCTCACCCAGAAACGCTGGTGAAAGTAAAAGATGCTGAAGATCAGTTGGGTG
CACGAGTGGGTTACATCGAACTGGATCTCAACAGCGGTAAGATCCTTGAGAGTTTTCGCCCCGAAGAACG
TTTTCCAATGATGAGCACTTTTAAAGTTCTGCTATGTGGCGCGGTATTATCCCGTATTGACGCCGGGCAA
GAGCAACTCGGTCGCCGCATACACTATTCTCAGAATGACTTGGTTGAGTACTCACCAGTCACAGAAAAGC
ATCTTACGGATGGCATGACAGTAAGAGAATTATGCAGTGCTGCCATAACCATGAGTGATAACACTGCGGC
CAACTTACTTCTGACAACGATCGGAGGACCGAAGGAGCTAACCGCTTTTTTGCACAACATGGGGGATCAT
GTAACTCGCCTTGATCGTTGGGAACCGGAGCTGAATGAAGCCATACCAAACGACGAGCGTGACACCACGA
TGCCTGTAGCAATGGCAACAACGTTGCGCAAACTATTAACTGGCGAACTACTTACTCTAGCTTCCCGGCA
ACAATTAATAGACTGGATGGAGGCGGATAAAGTTGCAGGACCACTTCTGCGCTCGGCCCTTCCGGCTGGC
TGGTTTATTGCTGATAAATCTGGAGCCGGTGAGCGTGGGTCTCGCGGTATCATTGCAGCACTGGGGCCAG
ATGGTAAGCCCTCCCGTATCGTAGTTATCTACACGACGGGGAGTCAGGCAACTATGGATGAACGAAATAG
ACAGATCGCTGAGATAGGTGCCTCACTGATTAAGCATTGGTAACTGTCAGACCAAGTTTACTCATATATA
CTTTAGATTGATTTAAAACTTCATTTTTAATTTAAAAGGATCTAGGTGAAGATCCTTTTTGATAATCTCA
TGACCAAAATCCCTTAACGTGAGTTTTCGTTCCACTGAGCGTCAGACCCCGTAGAAAAGATCAAAGGATC
TTCTTGAGATCCTTTTTTTCTGCGCGTAATCTGCTGCTTGCAAACAAAAAAACCACCGCTACCAGCGGTG
GTTTGTTTGCCGGATCAAGAGCTACCAACTCTTTTTCCGAAGGTAACTGGCTTCAGCAGAGCGCAGATAC
CAAATACTGTTCTTCTAGTGTAGCCGTAGTTAGGCCACCACTTCAAGAACTCTGTAGCACCGCCTACATA
CCTCGCTCTGCTAATCCTGTTACCAGTGGCTGCTGCCAGTGGCGATAAGTCGTGTCTTACCGGGTTGGAC
TCAAGACGATAGTTACCGGATAAGGCGCAGCGGTCGGGCTGAACGGGGGGTTCGTGCACACAGCCCAGCT
TGGAGCGAACGACCTACACCGAACTGAGATACCTACAGCGTGAGCTATGAGAAAGCGCCACGCTTCCCGA
AGGGAGAAAGGCGGACAGGTATCCGGTAAGCGGCAGGGTCGGAACAGGAGAGCGCACGAGGGAGCTTCCA
GGGGGAAACGCCTGGTATCTTTATAGTCCTGTCGGGTTTCGCCACCTCTGACTTGAGCGTCGATTTTTGT
GATGCTCGTCAGGGGGGCGGAGCCTATGGAAAAACGCCAGCAACGCGGCCTTTTTACGGTTCCTGGCCTT
TTGCTGGCCTTTTGCTCACATGTCCTGCAGGCAGCTGCGCGCTCGCTCGCTCACTGAGGCCGCCCGGGCG
TCGGGCGACCTTTGGTCGCCCGGCCTCAGTGAGCGAGCGAGCGCGCAGAGAGGGAGTGGCCAACTCCATC
ACTAGGGGTTCCTGCGGCCGCACGCGTCTGCAGAGGGCCCTGCGTATGAGTGCAAGTGGGTTTTAGGACC
AGGATGAGGCGGGGTGGGGGTGCCTACCTGACGACCGACCCCGACCCACTGGACAAGCACCCAACCCCCA
TTCCCCAAATTGCGCATCCCCTATCAGAGAGGGGGAGGGGAAACAGGATGCGGCGAGGCGCGTGCGCACT
GCCAGCTTCAGCACCGCGGACAGTGCCTTCGCCCCCGCCTGGCGGCGCGCGCCACCGCCGCCTCAGCACT
GAAGGCGCGCTGACGTCACTCGCCGGTCCCCCGCAAACTCCCCTTCCCGGCCACCTTGGTCGCGTCCGCG
CCGCCGCCGGCCCAGCCGGACCGCACCACGCGAGGCGCGAGATAGGGGGGCACGGGCGCGACCATCTGCG
CTGCGGCGCCGGCGACTCAGCGCTGCCTCAGTCTGCGGTGGGCAGCGGAGGAGTCGTGTCGTGCCTGAGA
GCGCAGACGCGTGGACGGTACCCTTCAGGTCGACGTCGATAACTTCGTATAGCATACATTATACGAAGTT
ATCCGAATCGCAATAACTTCGTATAGGATACTTTATACGAAGTTATTTGGCGCGCCTCTAGATTACTTGT
ACAGCTCGTCCATGCCGAGAGTGATCCCGGCGGCGGTCACGAACTCCAGCAGGACCATGTGATCGCGCTT
CTCGTTGGGGTCTTTGCTCAGGGCGGACTGGGTGCTCAGGTAGTGGTTGTCGGGCAGCAGCACGGGGCCG
TCGCCGATGGGGGTGTTCTGCTGGTAGTGGTCGGCGAGCTGCACGCTGCCGTCCTCGATGTTGTGGCGGA
TCTTGAAGTTCACCTTGATGCCGTTCTTCTGCTTGTCGGCCATGATATAGACGTTGTGGCTGTTGTAGTT
GTACTCCAGCTTGTGCCCCAGGATGTTGCCGTCCTCCTTGAAGTCGATGCCCTTCAGCTCGATGCGGTTC
ACCAGGGTGTCGCCCTCGAACTTCACCTCGGCGCGGGTCTTGTAGTTGCCGTCGTCCTTGAAGAAGATGG
TGCGCTCCTGGACGTAGCCTTCGGGCATGGCGGACTTGAAGAAGTCGTGCTGCTTCATGTGGTCGGGGTA
GCGGCTGAAGCACTGCACGCCGTAGGTCAGGGTGGTCACGAGGGTGGGCCAGGGCACGGGCAGCTTGCCG
GTGGTGCAGATGAACTTCAGGGTCAGCTTGCCGTAGGTGGCATCGCCCTCGCCCTCGCCGGACACGCTGA
ACTTGTGGCCGTTTACGTCGCCGTCCAGCTCGACCAGGATGGGCACCACCCCGGTGAACAGCTCCTCGCC
CTTGCTCACCATTCGCGACATCTGATTGGAGAAGGAGGTGGGCGCACCCTGTTGGCCGTAGCCTTGCTGC
CCATAGTCGCCCTGAGGCCCGTAGCCACCGCCACCGCCGCTGGCTGGCTGCCCGTAATCGGGTTGATAAC
CACCCTGAGGCCCGTAGGAGTCCTGGGGCCCATAGCCTCCGGGGCCCTGCCCATAGCCCGCATCGCCGTA
GGCATCGCCAGGAGCTGGTTGCTTTTCTGGGGCGCCTGGAGGTGCGCGCATGAATGGGGCGGCCCAGCCT
GTCTCCTTGAACACGAACCATAGGTTGCCAACCCAGAGCACCAGGTTCAGGAAGCCAAACACCACCGAGG
TGTTGAGTCCTGAAGTCACAGGGTCCCTCAGTTCCTTGCATGTGTTTCCTGTCTGGCGGCACATAGGCAT
CTCCTTGATAATGTTCTCTGGGTCAGTGGCCATCTTCACATCGGACAGGCCTTTGGCCCAGGCGGATGAG
CTAACTAGCCACATGAAAGCGAACACTGCTGTGGCCAGGAAGTCCATCATTGGCCCTTTGTTGTTCTCTC
GGTACTTGTTCTGCAGGAAGATGTAGGTGGCCAGGGCCCCCATGGAGTAGAGGAAGGCAAACACAGCCAC
GGTGACAAAGAATTCAGCCGAGGAGGAGTAGTCACCAACTAGGAAG
Features (pLannotate 1.2.2; 20 found; start..end, strand, type, name):
    345..1772    -  CDS            tdTomato: tdTomato is a basic (constitutively fluorescent) orange fluorescent protein published in 2004, derived from Discosoma sp.. It is reported to be a somewhat slowly-maturing tandem dimer with low acid sensitivity.
   1803..1836    -  protein_bind   loxP: Cre-mediated recombination occurs in the 8-bp core sequence (GCATACAT). Cre recombinase
   1847..1880    -  protein_bind   lox2272: Cre-mediated recombination occurs in the 8-bp core sequence (GGATACTT). lox2272 sites are compatible with each other, but incompatible with loxP or loxN sites (Lee and Saito, 1988). Cre recombinase
   1904..2492    +  misc_feature   WPRE: woodchuck hepatitis virus posttranscriptional regulatory element
   2533..2740    +  polyA_signal   bGH poly(A) signal: bovine growth hormone polyadenylation signal
   2763..2903    +  repeat_region  AAV2 ITR: inverted terminal repeat of adeno-associated virus serotype 2 inverted
   2908..2959    -  misc_feature   bom (fragment): basis of mobility region from pBR322
   2978..3433    +  rep_origin     f1 ori (sequence partly withheld): f1 bacteriophage origin of replication; arrow indicates direction of (+) strand synthesis
   3434..3483    -  misc_feature   bom (fragment): basis of mobility region from pBR322
   3585..3620    -  CDS            rop (fragment): Rop protein, which maintains plasmids at low copy number; rop
   3715..3819    +  promoter       AmpR promoter: bla
   3820..4680    +  CDS            AmpR: β-lactamase; bla; confers resistance to ampicillin, carbenicillin, and related antibiotics
   4851..5439    +  rep_origin     ori: high-copy-number ColE1/pMB1/pBR322/pUC origin of replication
   5512..5539    +  repeat_region  AAV2 ITR (fragment): inverted terminal repeat of adeno-associated virus serotype 2 inverted
   5568..5595    +  repeat_region  AAV2 ITR (fragment): inverted terminal repeat of adeno-associated virus serotype 2 inverted
   5666..6113    +  promoter       hSyn promoter: human synapsin I promoter; confers neuron-specific expression (Kügler et al., 2003)
   6146..6179    +  protein_bind   loxP: Cre-mediated recombination occurs in the 8-bp core sequence (GCATACAT). Cre recombinase
   6190..6223    +  protein_bind   lox2272: Cre-mediated recombination occurs in the 8-bp core sequence (GGATACTT). lox2272 sites are compatible with each other, but incompatible with loxP or loxN sites (Lee and Saito, 1988). Cre recombinase
   6240..6959    -  CDS            EGFP: the original enhanced GFP (Yang et al., 1996) mammalian codon-optimized
   6966..266     -  CDS            Syp (across the origin): SYPH_RAT - Experimental evidence at protein level: Swiss-Prot protein existence level 1. Possibly involved in structural functions as organizing other membrane components or in targeting the vesicles to the plasma membrane. Involved in the regulation of short-term and long-term synaptic plasticity (By similarity). From Rattus norvegicus (Rat).
