[The description below was written by a language model from this plasmid's Addgene catalogue record and pLannotate feature annotations shown in this document.]
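Description:
AAV phSyn1(S)-FLEX-tdTomato-T2A-SypEGFP-WPRE is an AAV transfer plasmid built on the Stratagene pAAV-MCS backbone, in which the original CMV promoter–MCS–hGH polyA region was replaced by a Cre-dependent, neuron-specific dual-reporter cassette. It is propagated in E. coli through a high-copy ColE1/pUC-type origin with ampicillin selection (AmpR/bla), and it also carries an f1 phage origin. AAV2 inverted terminal repeats flank the payload and allow it to be packaged into recombinant AAV particles. One ITR is annotated in full, while the other is detected only as short fragments in the sequenced record. The catalogue gives a total size of about 7.6 kb, with roughly 5.0 kb between and including the ITRs.

Expression is driven by the human synapsin I promoter, which restricts transcription to neurons. Downstream, the coding unit sits in reverse orientation between paired loxP and lox2272 sites arranged as a FLEX switch. Cre recombinase inverts the cassette and then excises one site of each pair, locking it in the sense orientation so that expression occurs only in Cre-positive cells. The inverted open reading frame encodes tdTomato, a T2A self-cleaving peptide (named in the construct but not separately annotated), and rat synaptophysin fused at its C-terminus to EGFP. The listed insert size matches tdTomato alone rather than the whole cassette. A WPRE and a bovine growth hormone polyadenylation signal follow, enhancing transcript stability and processing. After recombination, tdTomato fills the cytoplasm, while synaptophysin-EGFP concentrates at presynaptic terminals. This makes the construct suited to tracing the projections and marking the synaptic output sites of genetically defined neurons, as in mouse brain connectivity mapping.
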