Addgene plasmid #51509: AAV phSyn1(S)-FLEX-tdTomato-T2A-SypEGFP-WPRE
Purpose: Can be used to generate AAV virus that will express cytoplasmic tdTomato and presynaptic (synaptophysin-fused) EGFP in the presence of Cre in neurons from the synapsin promoter
Depositing lab: Hongkui Zeng. Depositing organization: Allen Institute. Publication: A mesoscale connectome of the mouse brain. Oh SW, Harris JA, Ng L, Winslow B, Cain N, Mihalas S, Wang Q, Lau C, Kuan L, Henry AM, Mortrud MT, Ouellette B, Nguyen TN, Sorensen SA, Slaughterbeck CR, Wakeman W, Li Y, Feng D, Ho A, Nicholas E, Hirokawa KE, Bohn P, Joines KM, Peng H, Hawrylycz MJ, Phillips JW, Hohmann JG, Wohnoutka P, Gerfen CR, Koch C, Bernard A, Dang C, Jones AR, Zeng H. Nature. 2014 Apr 10;508(7495):207-14. doi: 10.1038/nature13186. Epub 2014 Apr 2. PubMed 24695228.
Backbone
  Vector backbone: pAAV-MCS
  Backbone manufacturer: Stratagene
  Total vector size (bp): 7634
  Modifications to backbone: A fragment containing the phSyn promoter-FLEX-tdTomato-T2A-synaptophysin fused EGFP-WPRE-bGHpA was swapped in to replace the CMV promoter-MCS-hGHpA sequence. Total insert size including the two ITRs is 5037 bp.
  Vector type: AAV
Growth in bacteria
  Bacterial resistance: Ampicillin, 100 μg/mL
  Growth temperature: 37°C
  Growth strain: NEB Stable
  Growth instructions: Test 2-3 colonies to ensure the full sized plasmid is selected.
  Copy number: Unknown
Gene/Insert
  Gene/Insert name: tdTomato-T2A-SypEGFP (alt names: tdTomato; EGFP; Synaptophysin)
  Insert size (bp): 1428
  Promoter: phSyn1
  Cloning method: Restriction Enzyme; 5′ cloning site Not1 (not destroyed); 3′ cloning site Not1 (not destroyed)
  Sequencing primers: 5′ none; 3′ none
Terms and licenses: Academic/Nonprofit Terms; Industry Terms: Not Available to Industry
How to cite: AAV phSyn1(S)-FLEX-tdTomato-T2A-SypEGFP-WPRE was a gift from Hongkui Zeng (Addgene plasmid # 51509 ; http://n2t.net/addgene:51509 ; RRID:Addgene_51509) For viral preps, please replace (Addgene plasmid # 51509) in the above sentence with: (Addgene viral prep # 51509-AAV1)
