>Addgene plasmid #51509 | AAV phSyn1(S)-FLEX-tdTomato-T2A-SypEGFP-WPRE | addgene partial sequence | sequence record 83498 | pMH4-5 5'-gactcagcgctgcctcagtctg-3'
AGAGCGCAGACGCGTGGACGGTACCCTTCAGGTCGACGTCGATAACTTCGTATAGCATACATTATACGAA
GTTATCCGAATCGCAATAACTTCGTATAGGATACTTTATACGAAGTTATTTGGCGCGCCTCTAGATTACT
TGTACAGCTCGTCCATGCCGAGAGTGATCCCGGCGGCGGTCACGAACTCCAGCAGGACCATGTGATCGCG
CTTCTCGTTGGGGTCTTTGCTCAGGGCGGACTGGGTGCTCAGGTAGTGGTTGTCGGGCAGCAGCACGGGG
CCGTCGCCGATGGGGGTGTTCTGCTGGTAGTGGTCGGCGAGCTGCACGCTGCCGTCCTCGATGTTGTGGC
GGATCTTGAAGTTCACCTTGATGCCGTTCTTCTGCTTGTCGGCCATGATATAGACGTTGTGGCTGTTGTA
GTTGTACTCCAGCTTGTGCCCCAGGATGTTGCCGTCCTCCTTGAAGTCGATGCCCTTCAGCTCGATGCGG
TTCACCAGGGTGTCGCCCTCGAACTTCACCTCGGCGCGGGTCTTGTAGTTGCCGTCGTCCTTGAAGAAGA
TGGTGCGCTCCTGGACGTAGCCTTCGGGCATGGCGGACTTGAAGAAGTCGTGCTGCTTCATGTGGTCGGG
GTAGCGGCTGAAGCACTGCACGCCGTAGGTCAGGGTGGTCACGAGGGTGGGCCAGGGCACGGGCAGCTTG
CCGGTGGTGCAGATGAACTTCAGGGTCAGCTTGCCGTAGGTGGCATCGCCCTCGCCCTCGCCGGACACGC
TGAACTTGTGGCCGTTTACGTCGCCGTCCAGCTCGACCAGGATGGGCACCACCCCGGTGAACAGCTCCTC
GCCCTTGCTCACCATTCGCGACATCTGATTGGAGAA
