>Addgene plasmid #51509 | AAV phSyn1(S)-FLEX-tdTomato-T2A-SypEGFP-WPRE | addgene partial sequence | sequence record 83500 | EGFP-N 5'-CGTCGCCGTCCAGCTCGACCAG-3'
CCTTGCTCACCATTCGCGACATCTGATTGGAGAAGGAGGTGGGCGCACCCTGTTGGCCGTAGCCTTGCTG
CCCATAGTCGCCCTGAGGCCCGTAGCCACCGCCACCGCCGCTGGCTGGCTGCCCGTAATCGGGTTGATAA
CCACCCTGAGGCCCGTAGGAGTCCTGGGGCCCATAGCCTCCGGGGCCCTGCCCATAGCCCGCATCGCCGT
AGGCATCGCCAGGAGCTGGTTGCTTTTCTGGGGCGCCTGGAGGTGCGCGCATGAATGGGGCGGCCCAGCC
TGTCTCCTTGAACACGAACCATAGGTTGCCAACCCAGAGCACCAGGTTCAGGAAGCCAAACACCACCGAG
GTGTTGAGTCCTGAAGTCACAGGGTCCCTCAGTTCCTTGCATGTGTTTCCTGTCTGGCGGCACATAGGCA
TCTCCTTGATAATGTTCTCTGGGTCAGTGGCCATCTTCACATCGGACAGGCCTTTGGCCCAGGCGGATGA
GCTAACTAGCCACATGAAAGCGAACACTGCTGTGGCCAGGAAGTCCATCATTGGCCCTTTGTTGTTCTCT
CGGTACTTGTTCTGCAGGAAGATGTAGGTGGCCAGGGCCCCCATGGAGTAGAGGAAGGCAAACACAGCCA
CGGTGACAAAGAATTCAGCCGAGGAGGAGTAGTCACCAACTAGGAAGATCTTGGTAGTGCCCCCTTTAAC
GCAGGAGGGTGCATCAAAGTACACTTGGTGCAGCCTGAATGGGTACTCAAATTCGACTTCGATGTTGAGG
GCACTCTCCGTCTTGTTGGCACACTCCACGCTCAGCCGAAGCTCTCCGGTGTAGCTGCCGCACGTAGCAA
AGGCGAAGATGGCAAAGACCCACTGCAGCACCTTCACGAAGCCAAGGGGCTCCTTGACCACCCCGG
