>Addgene plasmid #51509 | AAV phSyn1(S)-FLEX-tdTomato-T2A-SypEGFP-WPRE | addgene partial sequence | sequence record 83501 | tdTomato-Fwd 5'-ctgttcctgtacggcatgg-3'
AGTCTTCTGACATGCGGAGACGTGGAAGAGAATCCCGGCCCTGCCCCAGGCTCATCTAGAATGGACGTGG
TGAATCAGCTGGTGGCTGGGGGTCAGTTCCGGGTGGTCAAGGAGCCCCTTGGCTTCGTGAAGGTGCTGCA
GTGGGTCTTTGCCATCTTCGCCTTTGCTACGTGCGGCAGCTACACCGGAGAGCTTCGGCTGAGCGTGGAG
TGTGCCAACAAGACGGAGAGTGCCCTCAACATCGAAGTCGAATTTGAGTACCCATTCAGGCTGCACCAAG
TGTACTTTGATGCACCCTCCTGCGTTAAAGGGGGCACTACCAAGATCTTCCTAGTTGGTGACTACTCCTC
CTCGGCTGAATTCTTTGTCACCGTGGCTGTGTTTGCCTTCCTCTACTCCATGGGGGCCCTGGCCACCTAC
ATCTTCCTGCAGAACAAGTACCGAGAGAACAACAAAGGGCCAATGATGGACTTCCTGGCCACAGCAGTGT
TCGCTTTCATGTGGCTAGTTAGCTCATCCGCCTGGGCCAAAGGCCTGTCCGATGTGAAGATGGCCACTGA
CCCAGAGAACATTATCAAGGAGATGCCTATGTGCCGCCAGACAGGAAACACATGCAAGGAACTGAGGGAC
CCTGTGACTTCAGGACTCAACACCTCGGTGGTGTTTGGCTTCCTGAACCTGGTGCTCTGGGTTGGCAACC
TATGGTTCGTGTTCAAGGAGACAGGCTGGGCCGCCCCATTCATGCGCGCACCTCCAGGCGCCCCAGAAA
