>Addgene plasmid #51509 | AAV phSyn1(S)-FLEX-tdTomato-T2A-SypEGFP-WPRE | addgene partial sequence | sequence record 83502 | DsRed1-C 5'-AGCTGGACATCACCTCCCACAACG-3'
CGAGCGCTCCGAGGGCCGCCACCACCTGTTCCTGGGGCATGGTACCGGCAGCACCGGCAGCGGCAGCTCC
GGCACCGCCTCCTCCGAGGACAACAACATGGCCGTGATTAAGGAGTTTATGAGGTTTAAAGTCAGGATGG
AGGGCAGCATGAACGGGCACGAGTTTGAGATTGAAGGAGAGGGGGAAGGGAGGCCCTATGAGGGCACCCA
GACAGCAAAGCTGAAAGTGACAAAGGGCGGCCCTCTGCCATTCGCATGGGACATCCTGTCTCCTCAGTTT
ATGTATGGAAGTAAAGCCTACGTGAAACACCCTGCTGACATTCCAGATTACAAGAAACTGAGCTTCCCAG
AGGGGTTTAAGTGGGAAAGAGTGATGAACTTCGAAGACGGGGGCCTGGTGACTGTCACCCAGGACAGCTC
TCTGCAGGACGGCACTCTGATCTATAAGGTGAAAATGCGCGGCACCAATTTTCCCCCTGATGGCCCAGTC
ATGCAGAAGAAGACAATGGGCTGGGAGGCTTCAACAGAAAGGCTGTACCCCAGAGACGGCGTGCTGAAGG
GAGAGATCCACCAGGCACTGAAGCTGAAAGATGGAGGGCATTATCTGGTCGAATTCAAAACCATCTACAT
GGCCAAGAAACCCGTGCAGCTGCCTGGCTACTATTACGTCGACACAAAGCTGGATATTACTAGCCATAAC
GAAGACTACACCATTGTGGAGCAGTATGAGCGGAGCGAGGGGAGGCACCATCTGTTTCTGTACGGCATGG
ACGAGCTGTACAAGACTAGTGAGGGCAGAGGAAGTCTTCTGACATGCGGAGACGTGGAAGAGAATCCCGG
CCCTGCCCCAGGCTCATCTAGAATGGACGTGGTGAATCAGCTGGTGGCTGGGGGTCAGTTC
