>Addgene plasmid #51509 | AAV phSyn1(S)-FLEX-tdTomato-T2A-SypEGFP-WPRE | addgene partial sequence | sequence record 130646 | WPRE-R 5'-CATAGCGTAAAAGGAGCAACA-3'
ATTTTGTAATCCAGAGGTTGATTATCGATAAGCTTGATGATCTTCGATAACTTCGTATAGGATACTTTAT
ACGAAGTTATTGCGATTCGGATAACTTCGTATAGCATACATTATACGAAGTTATCAAGGCCGGCCAGGTT
GGCGCGCCACTAGTATGGTGAGCAAGGGCGAGGAGGTCATCAAAGAGTTCATGCGCTTCAAGGTGCGCAT
GGAGGGCTCCATGAACGGCCACGAGTTCGAGATCGAGGGCGAGGGCGAGGGCCGCCCCTACGAGGGCACC
CAGACCGCCAAGCTGAAGGTGACCAAGGGCGGCCCCCTGCCCTTCGCCTGGGACATCCTGTCCCCCCAGT
TCATGTACGGCTCCAAGGCGTACGTGAAGCACCCCGCCGACATCCCCGATTACAAGAAGCTGTCCTTCCC
CGAGGGCTTCAAGTGGGAGCGCGTGATGAACTTCGAGGACGGCGGTCTGGTGACCGTGACCCAGGACTCC
TCCCTGCAGGACGGCACGCTGATCTACAAGGTGAAGATGCGCGGCACCAACTTCCCCCCCGACGGCCCCG
TAATGCAGAAGAAGACCATGGGCTGGGAGGCCTCCACCGAGCGCCTGTACCCCCGCGACGGCGTGCTGAA
